>Addgene plasmid #143707 | TFORF0497 | addgene full sequence | sequence record 409085 | Addgene NGS Result
TTAATGTAGTCTTATGCAATACTCTTGTAGTCTTGCAACATGGTAACGATGAGTTAGCAACATGCCTTAC
AAGGAGAGAAAAAGCACCGTGCATGCCGATTGGTGGAAGTAAGGTGGTACGATCGTGCCTTATTAGGAAG
GCAACAGACGGGTCTGACATGGATTGGACGAACCACTGAATTGCCGCATTGCAGAGATATTGTATTTAAG
TGCCTAGCTCGATACATAAACGGGTCTCTCTGGTTAGACCAGATCTGAGCCTGGGAGCTCTCTGGCTAAC
TAGGGAACCCACTGCTTAAGCCTCAATAAAGCTTGCCTTGAGTGCTTCAAGTAGTGTGTGCCCGTCTGTT
GTGTGACTCTGGTAACTAGAGATCCCTCAGACCCTTTTAGTCAGTGTGGAAAATCTCTAGCAGTGGCGCC
CGAACAGGGACTTGAAAGCGAAAGGGAAACCAGAGGAGCTCTCTCGACGCAGGACTCGGCTTGCTGAAGC
GCGCACGGCAAGAGGCGAGGGGCGGCGACTGGTGAGTACGCCAAAAATTTTGACTAGCGGAGGCTAGAAG
GAGAGAGATGGGTGCGAGAGCGTCAGTATTAAGCGGGGGAGAATTAGATCGCGATGGGAAAAAATTCGGT
TAAGGCCAGGGGGAAAGAAAAAATATAAATTAAAACATATAGTATGGGCAAGCAGGGAGCTAGAACGATT
CGCAGTTAATCCTGGCCTGTTAGAAACATCAGAAGGCTGTAGACAAATACTGGGACAGCTACAACCATCC
CTTCAGACAGGATCAGAAGAACTTAGATCATTATATAATACAGTAGCAACCCTCTATTGTGTGCATCAAA
GGATAGAGATAAAAGACACCAAGGAAGCTTTAGACAAGATAGAGGAAGAGCAAAACAAAAGTAAGACCAC
CGCACAGCAAGCGGCCGCTGATCTTCAGACCTGGAGGAGGAGATATGAGGGACAATTGGAGAAGTGAATT
ATATAAATATAAAGTAGTAAAAATTGAACCATTAGGAGTAGCACCCACCAAGGCAAAGAGAAGAGTGGTG
CAGAGAGAAAAAAGAGCAGTGGGAATAGGAGCTTTGTTCCTTGGGTTCTTGGGAGCAGCAGGAAGCACTA
TGGGCGCAGCGTCAATGACGCTGACGGTACAGGCCAGACAATTATTGTCTGGTATAGTGCAGCAGCAGAA
CAATTTGCTGAGGGCTATTGAGGCGCAACAGCATCTGTTGCAACTCACAGTCTGGGGCATCAAGCAGCTC
CAGGCAAGAATCCTGGCTGTGGAAAGATACCTAAAGGATCAACAGCTCCTGGGGATTTGGGGTTGCTCTG
GAAAACTCATTTGCACCACTGCTGTGCCTTGGAATGCTAGTTGGAGTAATAAATCTCTGGAACAGATTTG
GAATCACACGACCTGGATGGAGTGGGACAGAGAAATTAACAATTACACAAGCTTAATACACTCCTTAATT
GAAGAATCGCAAAACCAGCAAGAAAAGAATGAACAAGAATTATTGGAATTAGATAAATGGGCAAGTTTGT
GGAATTGGTTTAACATAACAAATTGGCTGTGGTATATAAAATTATTCATAATGATAGTAGGAGGCTTGGT
AGGTTTAAGAATAGTTTTTGCTGTACTTTCTATAGTGAATAGAGTTAGGCAGGGATATTCACCATTATCG
TTTCAGACCCACCTCCCAACCCCGAGGGGACCCATGCATTGCATCTCAATTAGTCAGCAACCAGGTGTGG
AAAGTCCCCAGGCTCCCCAGCAGGCAGAAGTATGCAAAGCATGCGTCTCAATTAGTCAGCAACCATAGTC
CCGCCCCTAACTCCGCCCATCCCGCCCCTAACTCCGCCCAGTTCCGCCCATTCTCCGCCCCATGGCTGAC
TAATTTTTTTTATTTATGCAGAGGCCGAGGCCGCCTCGGCCTCTGAGCTATTCCAGAAGTAGTGAGGAGG
CTTTTTTGGAGGCCTAGGCTTTTGCAAAAAGCTTTCTAGAGGTACCACCGGAGCTTACCATGACCGAGTA
CAAGCCCACGGTGCGCCTCGCCACCCGCGACGACGTCCCCAGGGCCGTACGCACCCTCGCCGCCGCGTTC
GCCGACTACCCCGCCACGCGCCACACCGTCGATCCGGACCGCCACATCGAGCGGGTCACCGAGCTGCAAG
AACTCTTCCTCACGCGCGTCGGGCTCGACATCGGCAAGGTGTGGGTCGCGGACGACGGCGCCGCCGTGGC
GGTCTGGACCACGCCGGAGAGCGTCGAAGCGGGGGCGGTGTTCGCCGAGATCGGCCCGCGCATGGCCGAG
TTGAGCGGTTCCCGGCTGGCCGCGCAGCAACAGATGGAAGGCCTCCTGGCGCCGCACCGGCCCAAGGAGC
CCGCGTGGTTCCTGGCCACCGTCGGCGTCTCGCCCGACCACCAGGGCAAGGGTCTGGGCAGCGCCGTCGT
GCTCCCCGGAGTGGAGGCGGCCGAGCGCGCCGGGGTGCCCGCCTTCCTGGAGACCTCCGCGCCCCGCAAC
CTCCCCTTCTACGAGCGGCTCGGCTTCACCGTCACCGCCGACGTCGAGGTGCCCGAAGGACCGCGCACCT
GGTGCATGACCCGCAAGCCCGGTGCCAGTTAACGAATTCTAGATCTTGAGACAAATGGCAGTATTCATCC
ACAATTTTAAAAGAAAAGGGGGGATTGGGGGGTACAGTGCAGGGGAAAGAATAGTAGACATAATAGCAAC
AGACATACAAACTAAAGAATTACAAAAACAAATTACAAAAATTCAAAATTTTCGGGTTTATTACAGGGAC
AGCAGAGATCCACTTTGGCGCCGGCTCGAGGCCTGCAGGTGCAAAGATGGATAAAGTTTTAAACAGAGAG
GAATCTTTGCAGCTAATGGACCTTCTAGGTCTTGAAAGGAGTGGGAATTGGCTCCGGTGCCCGTCAGTGG
GCAGAGCGCACATCGCCCACAGTCCCCGAGAAGTTGGGGGGAGGGGTCGGCAATTGAACCGGTGCCTAGA
GAAGGTGGCGCGGGGTAAACTGGGAAAGTGATGTCGTGTACTGGCTCCGCCTTTTTCCCGAGGGTGGGGG
AGAACCGTATATAAGTGCAGTAGTCGCCGTGAACGTTCTTTTTCGCAACGGGTTTGCCGCCAGAACACAG
GTAAGTGCCGTGTGTGGTTCCCGCGGGCCTGGCCTCTTTACGGGTTATGGCCCTTGCGTGCCTTGAATTA
CTTCCACCTGGCTGCAGTACGTGATTCTTGATCCCGAGCTTCGGGTTGGAAGTGGGTGGGAGAGTTCGAG
GCCTTGCGCTTAAGGAGCCCCTTCGCCTCGTGCTTGAGTTGAGGCCTGGCCTGGGCGCTGGGGCCGCCGC
GTGCGAATCTGGTGGCACCTTCGCGCCTGTCTCGCTGCTTTCGATAAGTCTCTAGCCATTTAAAATTTTT
GATGACCTGCTGCGACGCTTTTTTTCTGGCAAGATAGTCTTGTAAATGCGGGCCAAGATCTGCACACTGG
TATTTCGGTTTTTGGGGCCGCGGGCGGCGACGGGGCCCGTGCGTCCCAGCGCACATGTTCGGCGAGGCGG
GGCCTGCGAGCGCGGCCACCGAGAATCGGACGGGGGTAGTCTCAAGCTGGCCGGCCTGCTCTGGTGCCTG
GCCTCGCGCCGCCGTGTATCGCCCCGCCCTGGGCGGCAAGGCTGGCCCGGTCGGCACCAGTTGCGTGAGC
GGAAAGATGGCCGCTTCCCGGCCCTGCTGCAGGGAGCTCAAAATGGAGGACGCGGCGCTCGGGAGAGCGG
GCGGGTGAGTCACCCACACAAAGGAAAAGGGCCTTTCCGTCCTCAGCCGTCGCTTCATGTGACTCCACGG
AGTACCGGGCGCCGTCCAGGCACCTCGATTAGTTCTCGAGCTTTTGGAGTACGTCGTCTTTAGGTTGGGG
GGAGGGGTTTTATGCGATGGAGTTTCCCCACACTGAGTGGGTGGAGACTGAAGTTAGGCCAGCTTGGCAC
TTGATGTAATTCTCCTTGGAATTTGCCCTTTTTGAGTTTGGATCTTGGTTCATTCTCAAGCCTCAGACAG
TGGTTCAAAGTTTTTTTCTTCCATTTCAGGTGTCGTGAGGCTAGCACCGCCACCATGACCGGCAAACTCG
CCGAGAAGCTGCCGGTGACCATGAGCAGTTTGCTAAACCAACTGCCTGACAATCTGTACCCCGAGGAGAT
CCCCAGCGCGCTCAACCTCTTCTCCGGCAGCAGCGACTCGGTAGTCCATTACAATCAGATGGCTACAGAG
AATGTAATGGACATCGGTCTGACCAACGAGAAGCCCAACCCGGAACTCTCTTACTCCGGCTCCTTCCAGC
CAGCCCCCGGCAACAAGACCGTGACCTACTTGGGAAAGTTCGCCTTCGACTCCCCTTCCAACTGGTGCCA
GGACAACATCATTAGCCTCATGAGCGCCGGCATCTTGGGGGTGCCCCCGGCTTCAGGGGCGCTCAGCACG
CAGACGTCCACGGCCAGCATGGTGCAGCCACCGCAGGGTGACGTGGAGGCCATGTATCCCGCGCTACCCC
CCTACTCCAACTGCGGCGACCTCTACTCAGAGCCCGTGTCTTTCCACGACCCCCAGGGCAATCCCGGGCT
CGCCTATTCCCCCCAGGATTACCAATCGGCCAAGCCGGCGTTGGACAGCAATCTCTTCCCCATGATTCCT
GACTACAACCTCTACCACCACCCCAACGACATGGGCTCCATTCCGGAGCACAAGCCCTTCCAGGGCATGG
ACCCCATCCGGGTCAACCCGCCCCCTATTACCCCTCTGGAGACCATCAAGGCATTCAAAGACAAGCAGAT
CCACCCGGGCTTTGGCAGCCTGCCCCAGCCGCCGCTCACCCTCAAGCCCATCCGGCCCCGCAAGTACCCC
AACCGGCCTAGCAAGACACCGCTCCACGAACGGCCCCACGCGTGCCCGGCCGAGGGCTGCGACCGCCGTT
TCAGCCGTTCGGACGAGCTGACCCGGCACCTGCGCATCCACACGGGCCACAAGCCCTTCCAGTGCCGGAT
CTGCATGCGGAGCTTCAGCCGCAGCGACCACCTCACCACTCACATCCGCACTCATACGGGCGAGAAGCCC
TTTGCCTGCGAGTTCTGCGGGCGCAAGTTTGCGCGCAGCGACGAGCGCAAGCGCCACGCCAAGATCCACC
TCAAGCAAAAGGAGAAGAAGGCGGAGAAGGGCGGTGCACCCTCTGCATCCTCGGCGCCCCCCGTGTCGCT
GGCCCCCGTGGTCACCACCTGCGCCTAGTAATGAACTAGTCCGTAACTTGAAAGTATTTCGATTTCTTGG
CTTTATATATCTTGTGGAAAGGACGAAATTCGTGTATCCATTCCATATTAACGCGTTAAGTCGACAATCA
ACCTCTGGATTACAAAATTTGTGAAAGATTGACTGGTATTCTTAACTATGTTGCTCCTTTTACGCTATGT
GGATACGCTGCTTTAATGCCTTTGTATCATGCTATTGCTTCCCGTATGGCTTTCATTTTCTCCTCCTTGT
ATAAATCCTGGTTGCTGTCTCTTTATGAGGAGTTGTGGCCCGTTGTCAGGCAACGTGGCGTGGTGTGCAC
TGTGTTTGCTGACGCAACCCCCACTGGTTGGGGCATTGCCACCACCTGTCAGCTCCTTTCCGGGACTTTC
GCTTTCCCCCTCCCTATTGCCACGGCGGAACTCATCGCCGCCTGCCTTGCCCGCTGCTGGACAGGGGCTC
GGCTGTTGGGCACTGACAATTCCGTGGTGTTGTCGGGGAAATCATCGTCCTTTCCTTGGCTGCTCGCCTG
TGTTGCCACCTGGATTCTGCGCGGGACGTCCTTCTGCTACGTCCCTTCGGCCCTCAATCCAGCGGACCTT
CCTTCCCGCGGCCTGCTGCCGGCTCTGCGGCCTCTTCCGCGTCTTCGCCTTCGCCCTCAGACGAGTCGGA
TCTCCCTTTGGGCCGCCTCCCCGCGTCGACTTTAAGACCAATGACTTACAAGGCAGCTGTAGATCTTAGC
CACTTTTTAAAAGAAAAGGGGGGACTGGAAGGGCTAATTCACTCCCAACGAAGACAAGATCTGCTTTTTG
CTTGTACTGGGTCTCTCTGGTTAGACCAGATCTGAGCCTGGGAGCTCTCTGGCTAACTAGGGAACCCACT
GCTTAAGCCTCAATAAAGCTTGCCTTGAGTGCTTCAAGTAGTGTGTGCCCGTCTGTTGTGTGACTCTGGT
AACTAGAGATCCCTCAGACCCTTTTAGTCAGTGTGGAAAATCTCTAGCAGTACGTATAGTAGTTCATGTC
ATCTTATTATTCAGTATTTATAACTTGCAAAGAAATGAATATCAGAGAGTGAGAGGAACTTGTTTATTGC
AGCTTATAATGGTTACAAATAAAGCAATAGCATCACAAATTTCACAAATAAAGCATTTTTTTCACTGCAT
TCTAGTTGTGGTTTGTCCAAACTCATCAATGTATCTTATCATGTCTGGCTCTAGCTATCCCGCCCCTAAC
TCCGCCCATCCCGCCCCTAACTCCGCCCAGTTCCGCCCATTCTCCGCCCCATGGCTGACTAATTTTTTTT
ATTTATGCAGAGGCCGAGGCCGCCTCGGCCTCTGAGCTATTCCAGAAGTAGTGAGGAGGCTTTTTTGGAG
GCCTAGGGACGTACCCAATTCGCCCTATAGTGAGTCGTATTACGCGCGCTCACTGGCCGTCGTTTTACAA
CGTCGTGACTGGGAAAACCCTGGCGTTACCCAACTTAATCGCCTTGCAGCACATCCCCCTTTCGCCAGCT
GGCGTAATAGCGAAGAGGCCCGCACCGATCGCCCTTCCCAACAGTTGCGCAGCCTGAATGGCGAATGGG
[124 nt withheld, positions 6860-6983]
C
[91 nt withheld, positions 6985-7075]
A
[49 nt withheld, positions 7077-7125]
CCTTTGACGTTGGAGTCCACGTTCTTT
[37 nt withheld, positions 7153-7189]
ACCCTATCTCGGTCTATTCTTTTGATTTATAAGGGATTTTGCCGATTTCGGCCTATTGGTTAAAAAATGA
GCTGATTTAACAAAAATTTAACGCGAATTTTAACAAAATATTAACGCTTACAATTTAGGTGGCACTTTTC
GGGGAAATGTGCGCGGAACCCCTATTTGTTTATTTTTCTAAATACATTCAAATATGTATCCGCTCATGAG
ACAATAACCCTGATAAATGCTTCAATAATATTGAAAAAGGAAGAGTATGAGTATTCAACATTTCCGTGTC
GCCCTTATTCCCTTTTTTGCGGCATTTTGCCTTCCTGTTTTTGCTCACCCAGAAACGCTGGTGAAAGTAA
AAGATGCTGAAGATCAGTTGGGTGCACGAGTGGGTTACATCGAACTGGATCTCAACAGCGGTAAGATCCT
TGAGAGTTTTCGCCCCGAAGAACGTTTTCCAATGATGAGCACTTTTAAAGTTCTGCTATGTGGCGCGGTA
TTATCCCGTATTGACGCCGGGCAAGAGCAACTCGGTCGCCGCATACACTATTCTCAGAATGACTTGGTTG
AGTACTCACCAGTCACAGAAAAGCATCTTACGGATGGCATGACAGTAAGAGAATTATGCAGTGCTGCCAT
AACCATGAGTGATAACACTGCGGCCAACTTACTTCTGACAACGATCGGAGGACCGAAGGAGCTAACCGCT
TTTTTGCACAACATGGGGGATCATGTAACTCGCCTTGATCGTTGGGAACCGGAGCTGAATGAAGCCATAC
CAAACGACGAGCGTGACACCACGATGCCTGTAGCAATGGCAACAACGTTGCGCAAACTATTAACTGGCGA
ACTACTTACTCTAGCTTCCCGGCAACAATTAATAGACTGGATGGAGGCGGATAAAGTTGCAGGACCACTT
CTGCGCTCGGCCCTTCCGGCTGGCTGGTTTATTGCTGATAAATCTGGAGCCGGTGAGCGTGGGTCTCGCG
GTATCATTGCAGCACTGGGGCCAGATGGTAAGCCCTCCCGTATCGTAGTTATCTACACGACGGGGAGTCA
GGCAACTATGGATGAACGAAATAGACAGATCGCTGAGATAGGTGCCTCACTGATTAAGCATTGGTAACTG
TCAGACCAAGTTTACTCATATATACTTTAGATTGATTTAAAACTTCATTTTTAATTTAAAAGGATCTAGG
TGAAGATCCTTTTTGATAATCTCATGACCAAAATCCCTTAACGTGAGTTTTCGTTCCACTGAGCGTCAGA
CCCCGTAGAAAAGATCAAAGGATCTTCTTGAGATCCTTTTTTTCTGCGCGTAATCTGCTGCTTGCAAACA
AAAAAACCACCGCTACCAGCGGTGGTTTGTTTGCCGGATCAAGAGCTACCAACTCTTTTTCCGAAGGTAA
CTGGCTTCAGCAGAGCGCAGATACCAAATACTGTTCTTCTAGTGTAGCCGTAGTTAGGCCACCACTTCAA
GAACTCTGTAGCACCGCCTACATACCTCGCTCTGCTAATCCTGTTACCAGTGGCTGCTGCCAGTGGCGAT
AAGTCGTGTCTTACCGGGTTGGACTCAAGACGATAGTTACCGGATAAGGCGCAGCGGTCGGGCTGAACGG
GGGGTTCGTGCACACAGCCCAGCTTGGAGCGAACGACCTACACCGAACTGAGATACCTACAGCGTGAGCT
ATGAGAAAGCGCCACGCTTCCCGAAGGGAGAAAGGCGGACAGGTATCCGGTAAGCGGCAGGGTCGGAACA
GGAGAGCGCACGAGGGAGCTTCCAGGGGGAAACGCCTGGTATCTTTATAGTCCTGTCGGGTTTCGCCACC
TCTGACTTGAGCGTCGATTTTTGTGATGCTCGTCAGGGGGGCGGAGCCTATGGAAAAACGCCAGCAACGC
GGCCTTTTTACGGTTCCTGGCCTTTTGCTGGCCTTTTGCTCACATGTTCTTTCCTGCGTTATCCCCTGAT
TCTGTGGATAACCGTATTACCGCCTTTGAGTGAGCTGATACCGCTCGCCGCAGCCGAACGACCGAGCGCA
GCGAGTCAGTGAGCGAGGAAGCGGAAGAGCGCCCAATACGCAAACCGCCTCTCCCCGCGCGTTGGCCGAT
TCATTAATGCAGCTGGCACGACAGGTTTCCCGACTGGAAAGCGGGCAGTGAGCGCAACGCAATTAATGTG
AGTTAGCTCACTCATTAGGCACCCCAGGCTTTACACTTTATGCTTCCGGCTCGTATGTTGTGTGGAATTG
TGAGCGGATAACAATTTCACACAGGAAACAGCTATGACCATGATTACGCCAAGCGCGCAATTAACCCTCA
CTAAAGGGAACAAAAGCTGGAGCTGCAAGC
Features (pLannotate 1.2.2; 31 found; start..end, strand, type, name):
      5..231     +  promoter       RSV promoter: Rous sarcoma virus enhancer/promoter
    232..412     +  LTR            5' LTR (truncated): truncated 5' long terminal repeat (LTR) from HIV-1
    459..584     +  misc_feature   HIV-1 Ψ: packaging signal of human immunodeficiency virus type 1
    568..931     +  CDS            HIV-1 gag (fragment): gag protein from human immunodeficiency virus 1; gag
   1077..1310    +  misc_feature   RRE: The Rev response element (RRE) of HIV-1 allows for Rev-dependent mRNA export from the nucleus to the cytoplasm.
   1687..1713    +  CDS            Rev (fragment): human immunodeficiency virus 1 (HIV-1) Rev protein; rev; enhances nuclear export of unspliced and incompletely spliced viral mRNAs
   1720..1743    +  promoter       SV40 promoter (fragment): SV40 early promoter
   1744..1815    +  promoter       SV40 promoter (fragment): SV40 enhancer and early promoter
   1839..1974    +  rep_origin     SV40 ori: SV40 origin of replication
   2020..2616    +  CDS            PuroR (fragment): puromycin N-acetyltransferase; pac from Streptomyces; confers resistance to puromycin
   2665..2782    +  misc_feature   cPPT/CTS: central polypurine tract and central termination sequence of HIV-1
   2847..2913    +  CDS            small t antigen (fragment): SV40 (simian virus 40) small t antigen
   2920..4098    +  promoter       EF-1α promoter: strong constitutive promoter for human elongation factor EF-1α
   4115..5275    +  CDS            EGR3: EGR3_HUMAN - Also known as PILOT. Experimental evidence at transcript level: Swiss-Prot protein existence level 2. Probable transcription factor involved in muscle spindle development. From Homo sapiens (Human).
   5291..5344    +  promoter       U6 promoter (fragment): RNA polymerase III promoter for human U6 snRNA
   5386..5974    +  misc_feature   WPRE: woodchuck hepatitis virus posttranscriptional regulatory element
   6025..6044    +  misc_feature   cPPT/CTS (fragment): central polypurine tract and central termination sequence of HIV-1
   6046..6279    +  LTR            3' LTR (ΔU3): self-inactivating 3' long terminal repeat (LTR) from HIV-1
   6357..6478    +  polyA_signal   SV40 poly(A) signal: SV40 polyadenylation signal
   6518..6653    +  rep_origin     SV40 ori: SV40 origin of replication
   6674..6692    -  promoter       T7 promoter: promoter for bacteriophage T7 RNA polymerase
   6700..6855    +  CDS            lacZα (fragment): LacZα fragment of β-galactosidase; lacZ fragment
   6860..7288    +  rep_origin     f1 ori (sequence partly withheld): f1 bacteriophage origin of replication; arrow indicates direction of (+) strand synthesis
   7341..7445    +  promoter       AmpR promoter: bla
   7446..8306    +  CDS            AmpR: β-lactamase; bla; confers resistance to ampicillin, carbenicillin, and related antibiotics
   8477..9065    +  rep_origin     ori: high-copy-number ColE1/pMB1/pBR322/pUC origin of replication
   9248..9340    +  CDS            lacI (fragment): lac repressor; lacI; The lac repressor binds to the lac operator to inhibit transcription in E. coli. This inhibition can be relieved by adding lactose or isopropyl-β-D-thiogalactopyranoside (IPTG).
   9353..9374    +  protein_bind   CAP binding site: CAP binding activates transcription in the presence of cAMP. E. coli catabolite activator protein
   9389..9419    +  promoter       lac promoter: promoter for the E. coli lac operon
   9427..9443    +  protein_bind   lac operator: The lac repressor binds to the lac operator to inhibit transcription in E. coli. This inhibition can be relieved by adding lactose or isopropyl-β-D-thiogalactopyranoside (IPTG). lac repressor encoded by lacI
   9488..9506    +  promoter       T3 promoter: promoter for bacteriophage T3 RNA polymerase
