[The description below was written by a language model from this plasmid's Addgene catalogue record and pLannotate feature annotations shown in this document.]
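Description:
TFORF0497 is a lentiviral mammalian expression plasmid built on the pLX_TRC317 backbone that carries the human EGR3 open reading frame, one member of a barcoded transcription factor ORF collection. In bacteria it is maintained through a high-copy ColE1/pUC-type origin and selected with ampicillin via the β-lactamase gene. An f1 origin and remnants of a lacZα/lac promoter cloning region flanked by T7 and T3 promoters are also present in the backbone. The depositor warns that the plasmid can recombine, as is common for vectors carrying repeated LTR sequences.

The viral portion has a third-generation, self-inactivating layout. An RSV promoter drives a truncated HIV-1 5' LTR, followed by the Ψ packaging signal with a gag fragment, the Rev response element for Rev-dependent nuclear export of the genomic RNA, a cPPT/CTS element, and a ΔU3 3' LTR followed by an SV40 polyadenylation signal. Within this unit, an SV40 early promoter/origin region precedes a puromycin N-acetyltransferase gene, allowing selection of transduced cells. A separate EF-1α promoter drives constitutive expression of EGR3, an early growth response family transcription factor. A WPRE downstream of the ORF enhances transcript stability and expression. The record states that each construct in the collection carries a unique 24-bp barcode, but the barcode is not annotated in the feature table. It may lie in the short region between the ORF and the WPRE, where only a small U6 promoter fragment is called. The construct is intended for EGR3 overexpression, particularly in pooled screens of directed differentiation where the barcode identifies which factor each cell received.
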