Addgene plasmid #143707: TFORF0497
Purpose: Lentiviral vector for overexpressing transcription factor ORFs with unique 24-bp barcodes. Barcodes facilitate identification of transcription factors in pooled screens.
Depositing lab: Feng Zhang. Depositing organization: Broad Institute. Publication: A transcription factor atlas of directed differentiation. Joung J, Ma S, Tay T, Geiger-Schuller KR, Kirchgatterer PC, Verdine VK, Guo B, Arias-Garcia MA, Allen WE, Singh A, Kuksenko O, Abudayyeh OO, Gootenberg JS, Fu Z, Macrae RK, Buenrostro JD, Regev A, Zhang F. Cell. 2023 Jan 5;186(1):209-229.e26. doi: 10.1016/j.cell.2022.11.026. PubMed 36608654.
Backbone
  Vector backbone: pLX_TRC317
  Backbone manufacturer: Broad Institute Genetic Perturbation Platform
  Backbone size w/o insert (bp): 8264
  Vector type: Mammalian Expression, Lentiviral
  Selectable markers: Puromycin
Growth in bacteria
  Bacterial resistance: Ampicillin, 100 μg/mL
  Growth temperature: 37°C
  Growth strain: NEB Stable
  Copy number: High Copy
Gene/Insert
  Gene/Insert name: EGR3
  Species: H. sapiens (human)
  Insert size (bp): 1265
  Entrez Gene: EGR3 (a.k.a. EGR-3, PILOT)
  Promoter: EF1a
  Cloning method: Unknown
  Sequencing primers: 5′ GGGTGGAGACTGAAGTTAGGCCAG; 3′ CACATAGCGTAAAAGGAGCAACATAG
Terms and licenses: Academic/Nonprofit Terms; Industry Terms: Not Available to Industry
Depositor comments: NM_004430,ENST00000317216 . The transcription factor ORF portion of this plasmid was synthesized by Genewiz. Please test multiple small colonies in case of plasmid recombination. To make this collection available in a timely manner, a portion of this collection was not fully sequenced by Addgene. If an Addgene verified full plasmid sequence is not available, please contact us prior to placing an order to request the full sequence.
How to cite: TFORF0497 was a gift from Feng Zhang (Addgene plasmid # 143707 ; http://n2t.net/addgene:143707 ; RRID:Addgene_143707)
