>Addgene plasmid #143707 | TFORF0497 | depositor partial sequence | sequence record 283251 | Insert
ACCGCCACCATGACCGGCAAACTCGCCGAGAAGCTGCCGGTGACCATGAGCAGTTTGCTAAACCAACTGC
CTGACAATCTGTACCCCGAGGAGATCCCCAGCGCGCTCAACCTCTTCTCCGGCAGCAGCGACTCGGTAGT
CCATTACAATCAGATGGCTACAGAGAATGTAATGGACATCGGTCTGACCAACGAGAAGCCCAACCCGGAA
CTCTCTTACTCCGGCTCCTTCCAGCCAGCCCCCGGCAACAAGACCGTGACCTACTTGGGAAAGTTCGCCT
TCGACTCCCCTTCCAACTGGTGCCAGGACAACATCATTAGCCTCATGAGCGCCGGCATCTTGGGGGTGCC
CCCGGCTTCAGGGGCGCTCAGCACGCAGACGTCCACGGCCAGCATGGTGCAGCCACCGCAGGGTGACGTG
GAGGCCATGTATCCCGCGCTACCCCCCTACTCCAACTGCGGCGACCTCTACTCAGAGCCCGTGTCTTTCC
ACGACCCCCAGGGCAATCCCGGGCTCGCCTATTCCCCCCAGGATTACCAATCGGCCAAGCCGGCGTTGGA
CAGCAATCTCTTCCCCATGATTCCTGACTACAACCTCTACCACCACCCCAACGACATGGGCTCCATTCCG
GAGCACAAGCCCTTCCAGGGCATGGACCCCATCCGGGTCAACCCGCCCCCTATTACCCCTCTGGAGACCA
TCAAGGCATTCAAAGACAAGCAGATCCACCCGGGCTTTGGCAGCCTGCCCCAGCCGCCGCTCACCCTCAA
GCCCATCCGGCCCCGCAAGTACCCCAACCGGCCTAGCAAGACACCGCTCCACGAACGGCCCCACGCGTGC
CCGGCCGAGGGCTGCGACCGCCGTTTCAGCCGTTCGGACGAGCTGACCCGGCACCTGCGCATCCACACGG
GCCACAAGCCCTTCCAGTGCCGGATCTGCATGCGGAGCTTCAGCCGCAGCGACCACCTCACCACTCACAT
CCGCACTCATACGGGCGAGAAGCCCTTTGCCTGCGAGTTCTGCGGGCGCAAGTTTGCGCGCAGCGACGAG
CGCAAGCGCCACGCCAAGATCCACCTCAAGCAAAAGGAGAAGAAGGCGGAGAAGGGCGGTGCACCCTCTG
CATCCTCGGCGCCCCCCGTGTCGCTGGCCCCCGTGGTCACCACCTGCGCCTAGTAATGAACTAGTCCGTA
ACTTGAAAGTATTTCGATTTCTTGGCTTTATATATCTTGTGGAAAGGACGAAATTCGTGTATCCATTCCA
TATTA
