>Addgene plasmid #143707 | TFORF0497 | depositor partial sequence | sequence record 283252 | Barcode
AATTCGTGTATCCATTCCATATTA
